Addgene plasmid #147834: pMT-CTAP-PrP-SBP-DmCaf40-NFCVYAtoAAYYAF_W
Purpose: Insect Expression of DmCaf40-NFCVYAtoAAYYAF
Depositing lab: Elisa Izaurralde. Depositing organization: Max Planck Institute for Developmental Biology. Publication: A DDX6-CNOT1 complex and W-binding pockets in CNOT9 reveal direct links between miRNA target recognition and silencing. Chen Y, Boland A, Kuzuoglu-Ozturk D, Bawankar P, Loh B, Chang CT, Weichenrieder O, Izaurralde E. Mol Cell. 2014 Jun 5;54(5):737-50. doi: 10.1016/j.molcel.2014.03.034. Epub 2014 Apr 24. PubMed 24768540.
Backbone
  Vector backbone: pMK33-NTAP
  Vector type: Insect Expression
Growth in bacteria
  Bacterial resistance: Ampicillin, 100 μg/mL
  Growth temperature: 37°C
  Growth strain: DH5alpha
  Copy number: Low Copy
Gene/Insert
  Gene/Insert name: DmCaf40-NFCVYAtoAAYYAF
  Species: D. melanogaster (fly)
  Entrez Gene: Rcd-1 (a.k.a. Dmel_CG14213, CAF40, CG14213, Caf40, Dmel\CG14213, Drcd-1)
  Cloning method: Unknown
Terms and licenses: Academic/Nonprofit Terms; Industry Terms: Not Available to Industry
Depositor comments: pMK33-NTAP and pMK33-CTAP vectors are designed for making proteinfusions tagged with the TAP tag and for generating stableDrosophila cell lines under Hygromycin selection. TAP fusions areinducible with copper sulfate. The parental vector, pMK33 (pMt/Hy),was created by Michael Koelle. Plasmids from this collection were made available to the research community and donated after the lab closed. Please note that the sequence provided by the depositing laboratory may be theoretical/predicted or based on Sanger sequencing results. There may be discrepancies between sequencing results obtained by Addgene and the depositor sequence. If an Addgene verified sequence is not available, please contact before placing your order to request that our lab fully sequence the plasmid.
How to cite: pMT-CTAP-PrP-SBP-DmCaf40-NFCVYAtoAAYYAF_W was a gift from Elisa Izaurralde (Addgene plasmid # 147834 ; http://n2t.net/addgene:147834 ; RRID:Addgene_147834)
