[The description below was written by a language model from this plasmid's Addgene catalogue record and pLannotate feature annotations shown in this document.]
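Description:
pMT-CTAP-PrP-SBP-DmCaf40-NFCVYAtoAAYYAF_W is an insect-cell expression plasmid of about 9.7 kb, built on the pMK33 (pMt/Hy) family of vectors designed for making TAP-tagged fusion proteins and stable Drosophila cell lines. In bacteria it replicates from a ColE1/pBR322-type origin and is selected with ampicillin through the β-lactamase gene. The catalogue lists it as low copy, and remnants of pBR322 sequence, including a tetracycline resistance fragment, are annotated. The catalogue names the backbone as pMK33-NTAP, but both the plasmid name and the feature table indicate a C-terminal tag arrangement.

The expression cassette is driven by the Drosophila metallothionein promoter, so transcription is induced by adding copper sulfate. Downstream lies the Drosophila melanogaster Caf40 (Rcd-1) coding sequence, annotated by homology to human CNOT9, a component of the CCR4-NOT deadenylase complex. It is followed in the same orientation by a streptavidin-binding peptide and two IgG-binding units of protein A, giving a tandem affinity tag. The "PrP" in the name may denote a protease cleavage site between tag modules, but this is not annotated or explained. The insert carries a set of substitutions abbreviated NFCVYA to AAYYAF. Their positions are not given, although the "_W" suffix and the associated publication title suggest they concern the tryptophan-binding pockets of CNOT9. A short actin-like fragment follows the tag.

A separate cassette places the hygromycin resistance gene under the copia promoter, with an SV40 small t intron and polyadenylation signal, allowing hygromycin selection of stable lines. The construct suits inducible expression and affinity purification or pulldown of the mutant protein in fly cells.
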