Features (pLannotate 1.2.2; 20 found; start..end, strand, type, name):
      9..310     +  CDS            TcR (fragment): tetracycline efflux protein; tet; confers resistance to tetracycline
    552..680     -  CDS            YPB1_ECOLX (fragment): Protein predicted: Swiss-Prot protein existence level 4. From Escherichia coli.
    865..1453    -  rep_origin     ori: high-copy-number ColE1/pMB1/pBR322/pUC origin of replication
   1624..2484    -  CDS            AmpR: β-lactamase; bla; confers resistance to ampicillin, carbenicillin, and related antibiotics
   2485..2589    -  promoter       AmpR promoter: bla
   4071..4350    +  promoter       copia promoter: strong promoter from the Drosophila transposable element copia (Sinclair et al., 1986)
   4396..5421    +  CDS            HygR: aminoglycoside phosphotransferase from E. coli; aph(4)-Ia; confers resistance to hygromycin
   5439..5711    +  CDS            yokD (fragment): YOKD_BACSU - Experimental evidence at protein level: Swiss-Prot protein existence level 1. May contribute to antibiotic resistance. From Bacillus subtilis (strain 168).
   5708..5782    +  CDS            small t antigen (fragment): SV40 (simian virus 40) small t antigen
   5784..5849    +  intron         small t intron: SV40 (simian virus 40) small t antigen intron
   5979..5999    +  CDS            SV40 NLS: nuclear localization signal of SV40 (simian virus 40) large T antigen
   6318..6401    +  CDS            large T antigen (fragment): large T antigen from SV40 (simian virus 40)
   6424..6558    +  polyA_signal   SV40 poly(A) signal: SV40 polyadenylation signal
   6559..6982    +  promoter       MT promoter: Drosophila metallothionein promoter
   7071..7901    +  CDS            CNOT9 (fragment): CNOT9_HUMAN - Also known as RCD1, RQCD1. Experimental evidence at protein level: Swiss-Prot protein existence level 1. Component of the CCR4-NOT complex which is one of the major cellular mRNA deadenylases and is linked to various cellular processes including bulk mRNA degradation, miRNA-mediated repression, translational repression during translational initiation and general transcription regulation. Additional complex functions may be a consequence of its influence on mRNA expression. Involved in down- regulation of MYB- and JUN-dependent transcription. May play a role in cell differentiatio
   7917..8027    +  CDS            SBP: streptavidin-binding peptide selected from a peptide library; binds streptavidin with nanomolar affinity (Keefe et al., 2001)
   8091..8264    +  CDS            ProtA: IgG-binding unit of Staphylococcus aureus protein A
   8268..8438    +  CDS            ProtA: IgG-binding unit of Staphylococcus aureus protein A
   8472..8488    -  misc_feature   MCS (fragment): pBluescript multiple cloning site
   8552..8647    +  CDS            ACT_DICVI: Experimental evidence at transcript level: Swiss-Prot protein existence level 2. Actins are highly conserved proteins that are involved in various types of cell motility and are ubiquitously expressed in all eukaryotic cells. From Dictyocaulus viviparus (Bovine lungworm).
>Addgene plasmid #147834 | pMT-CTAP-PrP-SBP-DmCaf40-NFCVYAtoAAYYAF_W | depositor full sequence | sequence record 290281 | Full Sequence
GCGGCCGCCGACGCGAGGCTGGATGGCCTTCCCCATTATGATTCTTCTCGCTTCCGGCGGCATCGGGATG
CCCGCGTTGCAGGCCATGCTGTCCAGGCAGGTAGATGACGACCATCAGGGACAGCTTCAAGGATCGCTCG
CGGCTCTTACCAGCCTAACTTCGATCATTGGACCGCTGATCGTCACGGCGATTTATGCCGCCTCGGCGAG
CACATGGAACGGGTTGGCATGGATTGTAGGCGCCGCCCTATACCTTGTCTGCCTCCCCGCGTTGCGTCGC
GGTGCATGGAGCCGGGCCACCTCGACCTGAATGGAAGCCGGCGGCACCTCGCTAACGGATTCACCACTCC
AAGAATTGGAGCCAATCAATTCTTGCGGAGAACTGTGAATGCGCAAACCAACCCTTGGCAGAACATATCC
ATCGCGTCCGCCATCTCCAGCAGCCGCACGCGGCGCATCTCGGGCAGCGTTGGGTCCTGGCCACGGGTGC
GCATGATCGTGCTCCTGTCGTTGAGGACCCGGCTAGGCTGGCGGGGTTGCCTTACTGGTTAGCAGAATGA
ATCACCGATACGCGAGCGAACGTGAAGCGACTGCTGCTGCAAAACGTCTGCGACCTGAGCAACAACATGA
ATGGTCTTCGGTTTCCGTGTTTCGTAAAGTCTGGAAACGCGGAAGTCAGCGCTCTTCCGCTTCCTCGCTC
ACTGACTCGCTGCGCTCGGTCGTTCGGCTGCGGCGAGCGGTATCAGCTCACTCAAAGGCGGTAATACGGT
TATCCACAGAATCAGGGGATAACGCAGGAAAGAACATGTGAGCAAAAGGCCAGCAAAAGGCCAGGAACCG
TAAAAAGGCCGCGTTGCTGGCGTTTTTCCATAGGCTCCGCCCCCCTGACGAGCATCACAAAAATCGACGC
TCAAGTCAGAGGTGGCGAAACCCGACAGGACTATAAAGATACCAGGCGTTTCCCCCTGGAAGCTCCCTCG
TGCGCTCTCCTGTTCCGACCCTGCCGCTTACCGGATACCTGTCCGCCTTTCTCCCTTCGGGAAGCGTGGC
GCTTTCTCATAGCTCACGCTGTAGGTATCTCAGTTCGGTGTAGGTCGTTCGCTCCAAGCTGGGCTGTGTG
CACGAACCCCCCGTTCAGCCCGACCGCTGCGCCTTATCCGGTAACTATCGTCTTGAGTCCAACCCGGTAA
GACACGACTTATCGCCACTGGCAGCAGCCACTGGTAACAGGATTAGCAGAGCGAGGTATGTAGGCGGTGC
TACAGAGTTCTTGAAGTGGTGGCCTAACTACGGCTACACTAGAAGGACAGTATTTGGTATCTGCGCTCTG
CTGAAGCCAGTTACCTTCGGAAAAAGAGTTGGTAGCTCTTGATCCGGCAAACAAACCACCGCTGGTAGCG
GTGGTTTTTTTGTTTGCAAGCAGCAGATTACGCGCAGAAAAAAAGGATCTCAAGAAGATCCTTTGATCTT
TTCTACGGGGTCTGACGCTCAGTGGAACGAAAACTCACGTTAAGGGATTTTGGTCATGAGATTATCAAAA
AGGATCTTCACCTAGATCCTTTTAAATTAAAAATGAAGTTTTAAATCAATCTAAAGTATATATGAGTAAA
CTTGGTCTGACAGTTACCAATGCTTAATCAGTGAGGCACCTATCTCAGCGATCTGTCTATTTCGTTCATC
CATAGTTGCCTGACTCCCCGTCGTGTAGATAACTACGATACGGGAGGGCTTACCATCTGGCCCCAGTGCT
GCAATGATACCGCGAGACCCACGCTCACCGGCTCCAGATTTATCAGCAATAAACCAGCCAGCCGGAAGGG
CCGAGCGCAGAAGTGGTCCTGCAACTTTATCCGCCTCCATCCAGTCTATTAATTGTTGCCGGGAAGCTAG
AGTAAGTAGTTCGCCAGTTAATAGTTTGCGCAACGTTGTTGCCATTGCTGCAGGCATCGTGGTGTCACGC
TCGTCGTTTGGTATGGCTTCATTCAGCTCCGGTTCCCAACGATCAAGGCGAGTTACATGATCCCCCATGT
TGTGCAAAAAAGCGGTTAGCTCCTTCGGTCCTCCGATCGTTGTCAGAAGTAAGTTGGCCGCAGTGTTATC
ACTCATGGTTATGGCAGCACTGCATAATTCTCTTACTGTCATGCCATCCGTAAGATGCTTTTCTGTGACT
GGTGAGTACTCAACCAAGTCATTCTGAGAATAGTGTATGCGGCGACCGAGTTGCTCTTGCCCGGCGTCAA
CACGGGATAATACCGCGCCACATAGCAGAACTTTAAAAGTGCTCATCATTGGAAAACGTTCTTCGGGGCG
AAAACTCTCAAGGATCTTACCGCTGTTGAGATCCAGTTCGATGTAACCCACTCGTGCACCCAACTGATCT
TCAGCATCTTTTACTTTCACCAGCGTTTCTGGGTGAGCAAAAACAGGAAGGCAAAATGCCGCAAAAAAGG
GAATAAGGGCGACACGGAAATGTTGAATACTCATACTCTTCCTTTTTCAATATTATTGAAGCATTTATCA
GGGTTATTGTCTCATGAGCGGATACATATTTGAATGTATTTAGAAAAATAAACAAATAGGGGTTCCGCGC
ACATTTCCCCGAAAAGTGCCACCTGACGTCTAAGAAACCATTATTATCATGACATTAACCTATAAAAATA
GGCGTATCACGAGGCCCTTTCGTCTTCAAGAATTCACATTTGTACGAATTTTTTTTTTATCAAAAGTTCG
AGTTTTTCACCAATTTCCTCATCAACCGAGCAAGGCAAACGGCTTTGAATAATATGGTGTTATATATACA
TATATCAAATCGCTGCTGACTGCGTGATTGATGGCCCCAAGATTACATATTATCGAATCAGGATTCAGAA
GGAGATCAATGTCAAATGCGGACAGGAACATGAAAGACGCCTGTTATGCGCAATTAAAAATTTGGGTTTA
ATTGCTGTGGAAACTGTTGTTGGCGGCATCTTAAGTTCCTGTTTAACAACATCAACTACTTATGTACGTA
GAAGCGTTTAAGCCATTTGCATACAGATGAGAACTGGCTTTTGTGCTAATCAGTCAAGATGACTCCGATG
ATGATGACTCATTACCTGACCAGTTTTCGCTGCTTTCTTTTCAACAACTACTTGTATATGTATTGTATCC
AATAGCAATACATTGAATTTCCATGGTCTAGTCACGTATTATCATTTAATTGACACCAAGTCGTGTTATT
GTTGAGCTATCGAGTTCAGCTCAAACATTTCTTATTCCCATGAATAAGCCGGCAAAAATATGCAATCTAT
GAAAGTTAATATAAGCAAACCTTACTTTGACTCAATACCAATGCACTTTGTGTCGATAGGTTCACGCAAT
TGAGGCGATTATTCCGATAACCCAAGCGATTGACTGTTCCCGTTTCGATTCCAATTGAAATTTGGAAATG
TACAATAGTTTTGCTATATGCTGTCAAGTACGCTCTTATCTTCTCTGGGTTTTCTTCAGAGTTTCGAAAC
GCTTCTTCTTTTTTTTGTTTTTTTTTTTTTGGAATCTCGTATTTTGGAAGGGGCTCCCCTCTGGAATTTG
TTACACTGTCGTTATCATTGCGAACAAGCGGCCCGAAGCTATCAGCGACTTTAACATTTACAATGCACTT
TTTTACGACCAATTAAATGTACATTTTCCTTTCTTCGCCCGTTGATAAGCGAACGCGATGTGGCGCAGGC
AATGTGTTGCTCTTGCGACACAAACGCAATCAAAATGGATTCAATTTCGCTTTTTCCCAGTGAAACGAAG
AACGAACCGACCATCATGATATGCTCCTCTGCATGTTGCGTATTGAATCAATGACAATTTCAATTAAGCC
GCCCGTTCGTCATGCGTTTTCGTGCGCTTCGAAATGCTGATAACGCTGCTGTCCTCCAACTGCTTTGCAT
GTGGACACAATTCCATTTATTTAATTCTTTTATTTGGATCGGTTAAATTAAAAAGCGCCTTGTTACGCAT
TTAACGTTGTTTCCGGTGCGTGGTGGTTTCATGCTTCTGGGAACGGCAAATGGGTTTAGGATTGGGAACC
CCTCATCATCTGTTGGAATATACTATTCAACCTACAAAAGTAACGTTAAACAACACTACTTTATATTTGA
TATGAATGGCCACACCTTTTATGCCATAAAACATATTGTAAGAGAATACCACTCTTTTTATTCCTTCTTT
CCTTCTTGTACGTTTTTTGCTGTAAGTAGGTCGTGGTGCTGGTGTTGCAGTTGAAATAACTTAAAATATA
AATCATAAAACTCAAACATAAACTTGACTATTTATTTATTTATTAAGAAAGGAAATATAAATTATAAATT
ACAACAGGTTATGGACCTGCAGCCAAGCTTGGCGCTCGTCCGGGGGCAATGAGATATGAAAAAGCCTGAA
CTCACCGCGACGTCTGTCGAGAAGTTTCTGATCGAAAAGTTCGACAGCGTCTCCGACCTGATGCAGCTCT
CGGAGGGCGAAGAATCTCGTGCTTTCAGCTTCGATGTAGGAGGGCGTGGATATGTCCTGCGGGTAAATAG
CTGCGCCGATGGTTTCTACAAAGATCGTTATGTTTATCGGCACTTTGCATCGGCCGCGCTCCCGATTCCG
GAAGTGCTTGACATTGGGGAATTCAGCGAGAGCCTGACCTATTGCATCTCCCGCCGTGCACAGGGTGTCA
CGTTGCAAGACCTGCCTGAAACCGAACTGCCCGCTGTTCTGCAGCCGGTCGCGGAGGCCATGGATGCGAT
CGCTGCGGCCGATCTTAGCCAGACGAGCGGGTTCGGCCCATTCGGACCGCAAGGAATCGGTCAATACACT
ACATGGCGTGATTTCATATGCGCGATTGCTGATCCCCATGTGTATCACTGGCAAACTGTGATGGACGACA
CCGTCAGTGCGTCCGTCGCGCAGGCTCTCGATGAGCTGATGCTTTGGGCCGAGGACTGCCCCGAAGTCCG
GCACCTCGTGCACGCGGATTTCGGCTCCAACAATGTCCTGACGGACAATGGCCGCATAACAGCGGTCATT
GACTGGAGCGAGGCGATGTTCGGGGATTCCCAATACGAGGTCGCCAACATCTTCTTCTGGAGGCCGTGGT
TGGCTTGTATGGAGCAGCAGACGCGCTACTTCGAGCGGAGGCATCCGGAGCTTGCAGGATCGCCGCGGCT
CCGGGCGTATATGCTCCGCATTGGTCTTGACCAACTCTATCAGAGCTTGGTTGACGGCAATTTCGATGAT
GCAGCTTGGGCGCAGGGTCGATGCGACGCAATCGTCCGATCCGGAGCCGGGACTGTCGGGCGTACACAAA
TCGCCCGCAGAAGCGCGGCCGTCTGGACCGATGGCTGTGTAGAAGTACTCGCCGATAGTGGAAACCGACG
CCCCAGCACTCGTCCGAGGGCAAAGGAATAGAGTAGATGCCGACCGAACAAGAGCTGATTTCGAGAACGC
CTCAGCCAGCAACTCGCGCGAGCCTAGCAAGGCAAATGCGAGAGAACGGCCTTACGCTTGGTGGCACAGT
TCTCGTCCACAGTTCGCTAAGCTCGCTCGGCTGGGTCGCGGGAGGGCCGGTCGCAGTGATTCAGGCCCTT
CTGGATTGTGTTGGTCCCCAGGGCACGATTGTCATGCCCACGCACTCGGGTGATCTGACTGATCCCGCAG
ATTGGAGATCGCCGCCCGTGCCTGCCGATTGGGTGCAGATCTTTGTGAAGGAACCTTACTTCTGTGGTGT
GACATAATTGGACAAACTACCTACAGAGATTTAAAGCTCTAAGGTAAATATAAAATTTTTAAGTGTATAA
TGTGTTAAACTACTGATTCTAATTGTTTGTGTATTTTAGATTCCAACCTATGGAACTGATGAATGGGAGC
AGTGGTGGAATGCCTTTAATGAGGAAAACCTGTTTTGCTCAGAAGAAATGCCATCTAGTGATGATGAGGC
TACTGCTGACTCTCAACATTCTACTCCTCCAAAAAAGAAGAGAAAGGTAGAAGACCCCAAGGACTTTCCT
TCAGAATTGCTAAGTTTTTTGAGTCATGCTGTGTTTAGTAATAGAACTCTTGCTTGCTTTGCTATTTACA
CCACAAAGGAAAAAGCTGCACTGCTATACAAGAAAATTATGGAAAAATATTCTGTAACCTTTATAAGTAG
GCATAACAGTTATAATCATAACATACTGTTTTTTCTTACTCCACACAGGCATAGAGTGTCTGCTATTAAT
AACTATGCTCAAAAATTGTGTACCTTTAGCTTTTTAATTTGTAAAGGGGTTAATAAGGAATATTTGATGT
ATAGTGCCTTGACTAGAGATCATAATCAGCCATACCACATTTGTAGAGGTTTTACTTGCTTTAAAAAACC
TCCCACACCTCCCCCTGAACCTGAAACATAAAATGAATGCAATTGTTGTTGTTAACTTGTTTATTGCAGC
TTATAATGGTTACAAATAAAGCAATAGCATCACAAATTTCACAAATAAAGCATTTTTTTCACTGCATTCT
AGTTGTGGTTTGTCCAAACTCATCAATGTATCTTATCATGTCTGGATCAATTCGTTGCAGGACAGGATGT
GGTGCCCGATGTGACTAGCTCTTTGCTGCAGGCCGTCCTATCCTCTGGTTCCGATAAGAGACCCAGAACT
CCGGCCCCCCACCGCCCACCGCCACCCCCATACATATGTGGTACGCAAGTAAGAGTGCCTGCGCATGCCC
CATGTGCCCCACCAAGAGCTTTGCATCCCATACAAGTCCCCAAAGTGGAGAACCGAACCAATTCTTCGCG
GGCAGAACAAAAGCTTCTGCACACGTCTCCACTCGAATTTGGAGCCGGCCGGCGTGTGCAAAAGAGGTGA
ATCGAACGAAAGACCCGTGTGTAAAGCCGCGTTTCCAAAATGTATAAAACCGAGAGCATCTGGCCAATGT
GCATCAGTTGTGGTCAGCAGCAAAATCAAGTGAATCATCTCAGTGCAACTAACTCGAGCCCGGGTACCAT
GAGTGCTCAACCGAGTCCGCATATGAATCCTCAGCAGCAGCAGCAGCAGCAACAGCAGCAGCAGCAGACC
GAGCAGGAGAAGGTGTACCAGTGGATCAATGAGCTGGCCCATCCGGACACGCGTGAAACCGCTCTGCTCG
AGCTAAGCAAGAAGCGTGAGACGGACCTGGCCCCCATGCTGTGGGCCAGCGCCGGGACCGCCTACGCCCT
GTTGCAGGAGATTTATAACATCTACCCATCGATAACGCCGCCCACTTTGACGGCCCACCAGTCGAACCGC
GTGTGCAACGCCCTGGCGCTGCTGCAGTGCGTCGCCTCGCACCCGGAGACTCGCACGGCCTTCCTGCAGG
CCCAGATACCGCTGTACTTGTACCCTTTCTTGTCGACCACGTCCAAGACCAGGCCCTTCGAGTACTTGCG
CCTGACCAGTTTGGGCGTGATTGGTGCTCTGGTCAAGACCGACGAACAGGAGGTGATCACCTTTCTGCTG
ACCACCGAGATCGTGCCCCTTTGTCTGAGCATCATGGACAGCGGATCGGAGCTGAGCAAGACTGTGGCCA
CTTTCATCATCCAGAAGATCCTGCTCGATGAGTCGGGTCTGTCGTACATCTGCCAGACCGCCGAACGCTT
TTCGCACGTGGCCATCACCCTGGGCAAAATGGTCATCCAGCTGGCGAAGGATCCATGCGCCCGGCTGTTG
AAGCATGTGGTGCGCTGCTATCTGCGTCTTTCGGACAATACACGCGCTCGCAAGTTCCTGGGACAGTGTC
TGCCCGATCAGCTGCGTGACGGCACCTTTGCGCTGTGCCTGCAAGAGGACAAGTCGACCAAGCAGTGGCT
GCAGATGCTGCTCAAGAACCTGGAACTCGGCGCCACTCCGCAGCAGATCGGCATGTCGCCACTGGGCTCC
GATATCGACGAGAAGACCACCGGCTGGCGGGGCGGCCACGTGGTGGAGGGCCTGGCCGGCGAGCTGGAGC
AGCTGCGGGCCAGGCTGGAGCACCACCCTCAGGGCCAGCGGGAGCCCGAACTACTGGAAGTTCTGTTCCA
GGGGCCCAAAACCGCGGCTCTTGCGCAACACGATGAAGCCGTGGACAACAAATTCAACAAAGAACAACAA
AACGCGTTCTATGAGATCTTACATTTACCTAACTTAAACGAAGAACAACGAAACGCCTTCATCCAAAGTT
TAAAAGATGACCCAAGCCAAAGCGCTAACCTTTTAGCAGAAGCTAAAAAGCTAAATGATGCTCAGGCGCC
GAAAGTAGACAACAAATTCAACAAAGAACAACAAAACGCGTTCTATGAGATCTTACATTTACCTAACTTA
AACGAAGAACAACGAAACGCCTTCATCCAAAGTTTAAAAGATGACCCAAGCCAAAGCGCTAACCTTTTAG
CAGAAGCTAAAAAGCTAAATGATGCTCAGGCGCCGAAAGTAGACGCGAATTCCGCGGGGAAGTCAACCTG
AGGATCCACTAGTTCTAGTCGACCATGAAGATCAAGATCATTGCCCCGCCAGAGCGCAAGTACTCTGTCT
GGATCGGTGGCTCCATCCTGGCTTCGCTGTCCACCTTCCAGCAGATGTGGATCTCCAAGCAGGAGTACGA
CGAGTCCGGCCCCTCCATTGTGCACCGCAAGTGCTTCTAAGAAGGATCGCTTGTCTGGGCAAGAGGATCA
GGATCGGGATGGTCTTGATTCTGCTGGAGGAGGAGGAGGAGAAGTCGAGGAAGCAGCAGCGAAAGTGCAA
GTGCGAGTGGTGGAAGTTTGGAGTGCAGCACAACAAAATCAACAACAACACCAACTACAAGATGAAAAGA
GCGGAACCACCTGCACACCATCATCACTATCATCATCGTTTTGGGCGCATGTTGTGTGGTTCCAGCGTAT
TAATATAATTAATTTATTCCACATGAGATATGATATGATATACTATGTATTTTTTGTTTTTTTTTTATTT
GTAAACCTTTAATATAACAAGAACTACAAAAAATGAAAATGAGCGAAAATGCATATTCTGCCATTCCACA
CACACACCAACAACACCCAACACACGCACACCCACAAGCTTACACACACACATTCGCGGCATGACAAGGA
CATCAAGATAAAGAAGAACTTAAAGAAGATATTTCCCAAAGCGCAAAAAGAACACACACACATTGCAAAA
CACAAACAACACACTAGCGTTTTGTACAATTCGTCAGCAACCTTATGTATTATTTTTTAATTATGATGTA
ATTATAAACAAAGTGAAACAAAAATATGAAAACAAAAAGGAAAATCAAATCTGTCTTCTCTTTCTCCCGC
TCTCCTCGCTCTCTGCTGCTAACCTCGCCCTCTCCTCTCTCATCTTTTTGTCTGTCTCTCTTCCACATTT
TTGCCGGCCGGCAAAATAATAACCCACACACACTCACACTTGGCTGCAGTTTCGCGTGCGATATTCACAC
ACATTCAAGCATACAAGCATACATACATATGTATTTTTTTTTTATTTGTACACTTTTCTAATTGCATGCG
TATCGATTGATAAGTTTACGCCTGAAAATGTTAATTAAAATGTGAAAATGCAACTGAAAAACTGATGAAA
TGAAACAACAACAAGCGAACAATTTGCTACATGTGTATTGTCTAACAACCGTTACTGCAACGGTTGCTTC
GGAAAAGGGTGAAGAGGAAGAGGGCACGAGGTCGACTAGA
